Addgene plasmid #82861: pDONR223_TPK1_p.T205S
Purpose: Gateway Donor vector containing TPK1, part of the Target Accelerator Plasmid Collection.
Depositing lab: Jesse Boehm & Matthew Meyerson & David Root. Depositing organization: Broad Institute. Publication: High-throughput Phenotyping of Lung Cancer Somatic Mutations. Berger AH, Brooks AN, Wu X, Shrestha Y, Chouinard C, Piccioni F, Bagul M, Kamburov A, Imielinski M, Hogstrom L, Zhu C, Yang X, Pantel S, Sakai R, Watson J, Kaplan N, Campbell JD, Singh S, Root DE, Narayan R, Natoli T, Lahr DL, Tirosh I, Tamayo P, Getz G, Wong B, Doench J, Subramanian A, Golub TR, Meyerson M, Boehm JS. Cancer Cell. 2016 Aug 8;30(2):214-28. doi: 10.1016/j.ccell.2016.06.022. Epub 2016 Jul 28. PubMed 27478040.
Backbone
  Vector backbone: pDONR223
  Backbone manufacturer: Invitrogen
  Vector type: Gateway Entry vector
Growth in bacteria
  Bacterial resistance: Spectinomycin, 50 μg/mL
  Growth temperature: 37°C
  Growth strain: DH5alpha
  Copy number: High Copy
Gene/Insert
  Gene/Insert name: TPK1
  Species: H. sapiens (human)
  Mutation: T205S
  GenBank ID: NM_022445
  Entrez Gene: TPK1 (a.k.a. HTPK1, PP20, THMD5)
  Promoter: None
  Cloning method: Gateway Cloning
  Sequencing primers: 5′ M13pUC-fwd; 3′ M13-Rev
Terms and licenses: Academic/Nonprofit Terms; Industry Terms: Not Available to Industry
Depositor comments: CLOSED (stop codon immediately follows insert)
How to cite: pDONR223_TPK1_p.T205S was a gift from Jesse Boehm & Matthew Meyerson & David Root (Addgene plasmid # 82861 ; http://n2t.net/addgene:82861 ; RRID:Addgene_82861)
