[The description below was written by a language model from this plasmid's Addgene catalogue record and pLannotate feature annotations shown in this document.]
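Description:
pDONR223_TPK1_p.T205S is a Gateway entry clone built on the Invitrogen pDONR223 backbone, carrying the human TPK1 open reading frame (thiamine pyrophosphokinase 1, which phosphorylates thiamine to thiamine pyrophosphate) with a T205S amino-acid substitution. It belongs to the Target Accelerator Plasmid Collection, a set of wild-type and mutant ORF clones associated with high-throughput phenotyping of somatic mutations found in lung cancer. The plasmid is about 3.5 kb and is propagated in E. coli from a high-copy ColE1/pUC-type origin. Selection is by spectinomycin, through the aadA (SmR) aminoglycoside adenylyltransferase gene. This gene sits downstream of a fragment of a class 1 integron Pc promoter and a remnant of a gentamicin resistance gene.

The TPK1 coding sequence is flanked by two attL recombination sites. The annotation software labels them attL1 and attL3, although the downstream site in a standard entry clone of this backbone would normally be expected to be attL2. These sites allow the ORF to be moved by an LR Clonase reaction into any compatible destination vector. The entry clone has no promoter driving the insert, so expression depends entirely on the destination vector chosen. The clone is in "closed" format, meaning a stop codon directly follows the ORF, so it yields native or N-terminally tagged protein but cannot be used for C-terminal fusions. rrnB T1 and T2 terminators lie upstream of the cassette and insulate it from read-through transcription. A T7 promoter lies beyond the downstream att site, and short lacZα and lacI fragments are backbone remnants. The construct is typically used as a source clone for making expression vectors that compare the T205S variant with wild-type TPK1.
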