Features (pLannotate 1.2.2; 12 found; start..end, strand, type, name):
     38..74      -  CDS            lacZα (fragment): LacZα fragment of β-galactosidase; lacZ fragment
     90..189     +  protein_bind   attL1: mutant version of attL; recombination site for the Gateway® LR reaction LR Clonase™
    195..923     +  CDS            TPK1: TPK1_HUMAN - Experimental evidence at protein level: Swiss-Prot protein existence level 1. Catalyzes the phosphorylation of thiamine to thiamine pyrophosphate. Can also catalyze the phosphorylation of pyrithiamine to pyrithiamine pyrophosphate. From Homo sapiens (Human).
    931..1026    -  protein_bind   attL3: mutant version of attL; recombination site for the Gateway® LR reaction LR Clonase™
   1045..1063    -  promoter       T7 promoter: promoter for bacteriophage T7 RNA polymerase
   1253..1276    +  promoter       Pc promoter (fragment): intI1 (promoter lies within the coding sequence); class 1 integron promoter
   1452..1508    +  CDS            GmR (fragment): gentamycin acetyltransferase; aacC1; confers resistance to gentamycin
   1515..2306    +  CDS            SmR: aminoglycoside adenylyltransferase (Murphy, 1985); aadA; confers resistance to spectinomycin and streptomycin
   2399..2987    +  rep_origin     ori: high-copy-number ColE1/pMB1/pBR322/pUC origin of replication
   3170..3262    +  CDS            lacI (fragment): lac repressor; lacI; The lac repressor binds to the lac operator to inhibit transcription in E. coli. This inhibition can be relieved by adding lactose or isopropyl-β-D-thiogalactopyranoside (IPTG).
   3317..3344    -  terminator     rrnB T2 terminator: transcription terminator T2 from the E. coli rrnB gene
   3476..3519    +  terminator     rrnB T1 terminator: Escherichia coli rrnB; transcription terminator T1 from the E. coli rrnB gene
>Addgene plasmid #82861 | pDONR223_TPK1_p.T205S | addgene full sequence | sequence record 162531 | Addgene NGS Result
GGCAGTTCCCTACTCTCGCGTTAACGCTAGCATGGATGTTTTCCCAGTCACGACGTTGTAAAACGACGGC
CAGTCTTAAGCTCGGGCCCCAAATAATGATTTTATTTTGACTGATAGTGACCTGTTCGTTGCAACAAATT
GATGAGCAATGCTTTTTTATAATGCCAACTTTGTACAAAAAAGCAGGCTTCACCATGGAGCATGCCTTTA
CCCCGTTGGAGCCCCTGCTTTCCACTGGGAATTTGAAGTACTGCCTTGTAATTCTTAATCAGCCTTTGGA
CAACTATTTTCGTCATCTTTGGAACAAAGCTCTTTTAAGAGCCTGTGCCGATGGAGGTGCCAACCGCTTA
TATGATATCACCGAAGGAGAGAGAGAAAGCTTTTTGCCTGAATTCATCAATGGAGACTTTGATTCTATTA
GGCCTGAAGTCAGAGAATACTATGCTACTAAGGGATGTGAGCTCATTTCAACTCCTGATCAAGACCACAC
TGACTTTACTAAGTGCCTTAAAATGCTCCAAAAGAAGATAGAAGAAAAAGACTTAAAGGTTGATGTGATC
GTGACACTGGGAGGCCTTGCTGGGCGTTTTGACCAGATTATGGCATCTGTGAATACCTTGTTCCAAGCGA
CTCACATCACTCCTTTTCCAATTATAATAATCCAAGAGGAATCGCTGATCTACCTGCTCCAACCAGGAAA
GCACAGGTTGCATGTAGACACTGGAATGGAGGGTGATTGGTGTGGCCTTATTCCTGTTGGACAGCCTTGT
ATGCAGGTTACAACCACAGGCCTCAAGTGGAACCTCTCAAATGATGTGCTTGCTTTTGGAACATTGGTCA
GTACTTCCAATACCTACGACGGGTCTGGTGTTGTGACTGTGGAAACTGACCACCCACTCCTCTGGACCAT
GGCCATCAAAAGCTGATTGCCAACTTTCTTGTACAAAGTTGGCATTATAAGAAAGCATTGCTTATCAATT
TGTTGCAACGAACAGGTCACTATCAGTCAAAATAAAATCATTATTTGCCATCCAGCTGATATCCCCTATA
GTGAGTCGTATTACATGGTCATAGCTGTTTCCTGGCAGCTCTGGCCCGTGTCTCAAAATCTCTGATGTTA
CATTGCACAAGATAAAAATATATCATCATGCCTCCTCTAGACCAGCCAGGACAGAAATGCCTCGACTTCG
CTGCTACCCAAGGTTGCCGGGTGACGCACACCGTGGAAACGGATGAAGGCACGAACCCAGTGGACATAAG
CCTGTTCGGTTCGTAAGCTGTAATGCAAGTAGCGTATGCGCTCACGCAACTGGTCCAGAACCTTGACCGA
ACGCAGCGGTGGTAACGGCGCAGTGGCGGTTTTCATGGCTTGTTATGACTGTTTTTTTGGGGTACAGTCT
ATGCCTCGGGCATCCAAGCAGCAAGCGCGTTACGCCGTGGGTCGATGTTTGATGTTATGGAGCAGCAACG
ATGTTACGCAGCAGGGCAGTCGCCCTAAAACAAAGTTAAACATTATGAGGGAAGCGGTGATCGCCGAAGT
ATCGACTCAACTATCAGAGGTAGTTGGCGTCATCGAGCGCCATCTCGAACCGACGTTGCTGGCCGTACAT
TTGTACGGCTCCGCAGTGGATGGCGGCCTGAAGCCACACAGTGATATTGATTTGCTGGTTACGGTGACCG
TAAGGCTTGATGAAACAACGCGGCGAGCTTTGATCAACGACCTTTTGGAAACTTCGGCTTCCCCTGGAGA
GAGCGAGATTCTCCGCGCTGTAGAAGTCACCATTGTTGTGCACGACGACATCATTCCGTGGCGTTATCCA
GCTAAGCGCGAACTGCAATTTGGAGAATGGCAGCGCAATGACATTCTTGCAGGTATCTTCGAGCCAGCCA
CGATCGACATTGATCTGGCTATCTTGCTGACAAAAGCAAGAGAACATAGCGTTGCCTTGGTAGGTCCAGC
GGCGGAGGAACTCTTTGATCCGGTTCCTGAACAGGATCTATTTGAGGCGCTAAATGAAACCTTAACGCTA
TGGAACTCGCCGCCCGACTGGGCTGGCGATGAGCGAAATGTAGTGCTTACGTTGTCCCGCATTTGGTACA
GCGCAGTAACCGGCAAAATCGCGCCGAAGGATGTCGCTGCCGACTGGGCAATGGAGCGCCTGCCGGCCCA
GTATCAGCCCGTCATACTTGAAGCTAGACAGGCTTATCTTGGACAAGAAGAAGATCGCTTGGCCTCGCGC
GCAGATCAGTTGGAAGAATTTGTCCACTACGTGAAAGGCGAGATCACCAAGGTAGTCGGCAAATAACCCT
CGAGCCACCCATGACCAAAATCCCTTAACGTGAGTTACGCGTCGTTCCACTGAGCGTCAGACCCCGTAGA
AAAGATCAAAGGATCTTCTTGAGATCCTTTTTTTCTGCGCGTAATCTGCTGCTTGCAAACAAAAAAACCA
CCGCTACCAGCGGTGGTTTGTTTGCCGGATCAAGAGCTACCAACTCTTTTTCCGAAGGTAACTGGCTTCA
GCAGAGCGCAGATACCAAATACTGTTCTTCTAGTGTAGCCGTAGTTAGGCCACCACTTCAAGAACTCTGT
AGCACCGCCTACATACCTCGCTCTGCTAATCCTGTTACCAGTGGCTGCTGCCAGTGGCGATAAGTCGTGT
CTTACCGGGTTGGACTCAAGACGATAGTTACCGGATAAGGCGCAGCGGTCGGGCTGAACGGGGGGTTCGT
GCACACAGCCCAGCTTGGAGCGAACGACCTACACCGAACTGAGATACCTACAGCGTGAGCTATGAGAAAG
CGCCACGCTTCCCGAAGGGAGAAAGGCGGACAGGTATCCGGTAAGCGGCAGGGTCGGAACAGGAGAGCGC
ACGAGGGAGCTTCCAGGGGGAAACGCCTGGTATCTTTATAGTCCTGTCGGGTTTCGCCACCTCTGACTTG
AGCGTCGATTTTTGTGATGCTCGTCAGGGGGGCGGAGCCTATGGAAAAACGCCAGCAACGCGGCCTTTTT
ACGGTTCCTGGCCTTTTGCTGGCCTTTTGCTCACATGTTCTTTCCTGCGTTATCCCCTGATTCTGTGGAT
AACCGTATTACCGCCTTTGAGTGAGCTGATACCGCTCGCCGCAGCCGAACGACCGAGCGCAGCGAGTCAG
TGAGCGAGGAAGCGGAAGAGCGCCCAATACGCAAACCGCCTCTCCCCGCGCGTTGGCCGATTCATTAATG
CAGCTGGCACGACAGGTTTCCCGACTGGAAAGCGGGCAGTGAGCGCAACGCAATTAATACGCGTACCGCT
AGCCAGGAAGAGTTTGTAGAAACGCAAAAAGGCCATCCGTCAGGATGGCCTTCTGCTTAGTTTGATGCCT
GGCAGTTTATGGCGGGCGTCCTGCCCGCCACCCTCCGGGCCGTTGCTTCACAACGTTCAAATCCGCTCCC
GGCGGATTTGTCCTACTCAGGAGAGCGTTCACCGACAAACAACAGATAAAACGAAAGGCCCAGTCTTCCG
ACTGAGCCTTTCGTTTTATTTGATGCCT
