>Addgene plasmid #82861 | pDONR223_TPK1_p.T205S | addgene partial sequence | sequence record 162530 | Insert sequence
ATGGAGCATGCCTTTACCCCGTTGGAGCCCCTGCTTTCCACTGGGAATTTGAAGTACTGCCTTGTAATTC
TTAATCAGCCTTTGGACAACTATTTTCGTCATCTTTGGAACAAAGCTCTTTTAAGAGCCTGTGCCGATGG
AGGTGCCAACCGCTTATATGATATCACCGAAGGAGAGAGAGAAAGCTTTTTGCCTGAATTCATCAATGGA
GACTTTGATTCTATTAGGCCTGAAGTCAGAGAATACTATGCTACTAAGGGATGTGAGCTCATTTCAACTC
CTGATCAAGACCACACTGACTTTACTAAGTGCCTTAAAATGCTCCAAAAGAAGATAGAAGAAAAAGACTT
AAAGGTTGATGTGATCGTGACACTGGGAGGCCTTGCTGGGCGTTTTGACCAGATTATGGCATCTGTGAAT
ACCTTGTTCCAAGCGACTCACATCACTCCTTTTCCAATTATAATAATCCAAGAGGAATCGCTGATCTACC
TGCTCCAACCAGGAAAGCACAGGTTGCATGTAGACACTGGAATGGAGGGTGATTGGTGTGGCCTTATTCC
TGTTGGACAGCCTTGTATGCAGGTTACAACCACAGGCCTCAAGTGGAACCTCTCAAATGATGTGCTTGCT
TTTGGAACATTGGTCAGTACTTCCAATACCTACGACGGGTCTGGTGTTGTGACTGTGGAAACTGACCACC
CACTCCTCTGGACCATGGCCATCAAAAGCTGA
